Addgene plasmid #111041: mTalin2_R7R8
Purpose: Plasmid expresses the talin2 rod domains R7 and R8
Depositing lab: Ben Goult. Depositing organization: London and South East University Group (LASE). Publication: Talin-KANK1 interaction controls the recruitment of cortical microtubule stabilizing complexes to focal adhesions. Bouchet BP, Gough RE, Ammon YC, van de Willige D, Post H, Jacquemet G, Altelaar AM, Heck AJ, Goult BT, Akhmanova A. Elife. 2016 Jul 13;5. doi: 10.7554/eLife.18124. PubMed 27410476.
Backbone
  Vector backbone: pET151TOPO
  Backbone size w/o insert (bp): 5362
  Vector type: Bacterial Expression
Growth in bacteria
  Bacterial resistance: Ampicillin, 100 μg/mL
  Growth temperature: 37°C
  Growth strain: DH5alpha
  Copy number: High Copy
Gene/Insert
  Gene/Insert name: TLN2
  Species: M. musculus (mouse)
  Insert size (bp): 1035
  Entrez Gene: Tln2 (a.k.a. 5730421P04Rik, mKIAA0320)
  Promoter: T7
  Tag / fusion protein: His Tag (N terminal on backbone)
  Cloning method: Unknown
Terms and licenses: Academic/Nonprofit Terms; Industry Terms: Not Available to Industry
How to cite: mTalin2_R7R8 was a gift from Ben Goult (Addgene plasmid # 111041 ; http://n2t.net/addgene:111041 ; RRID:Addgene_111041)
