[The description below was written by a language model from this plasmid's Addgene catalogue record and pLannotate feature annotations shown in this document.]
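Description:
mTalin2_R7R8 is a bacterial expression plasmid built on the pET151TOPO backbone that produces a fragment of mouse talin-2 (Tln2) comprising the rod domains R7 and R8. It is propagated in E. coli under ampicillin selection through the β-lactamase gene and replicates from a ColE1/pMB1-type origin. The catalogue lists it as high copy, although the feature table also shows the pBR322-derived bom region and the rop gene, which normally moderates copy number. Several tetracycline-resistance gene fragments and a partial tet promoter are annotated, but these are non-functional remnants of the pBR322 lineage rather than usable markers.

The expression cassette follows the standard pET design. A T7 promoter is followed immediately by a lac operator and the phage T7 gene 10 ribosome binding site, and a T7 terminator lies downstream. The plasmid-borne lacI gene, with its own promoter, supplies the repressor, so transcription is held off until IPTG is added in a host that provides T7 RNA polymerase. The open reading frame begins with the backbone's N-terminal tags. The catalogue records a His tag, and the annotation detects a V5 epitope followed by a TEV protease recognition site, which would allow the tags to be cleaved off after affinity purification. The His tag itself was not picked up as a separate feature. The Tln2 fragment is annotated over about 900 bp, somewhat less than the 1035 bp insert size listed. The short "SET1" hit just before the terminator is probably residual T7 gene 10 sequence from the vector rather than a deliberate fusion.

The construct is suited to recombinant production of the R7R8 module for biochemical and structural work. The associated study concerns the talin–KANK1 interaction linking focal adhesions to cortical microtubule stabilizing complexes.
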