Features (pLannotate 1.2.2; 21 found; start..end, strand, type, name):
    181..199     +  promoter       T7 promoter: promoter for bacteriophage T7 RNA polymerase
    200..224     +  protein_bind   lac operator: The lac repressor binds to the lac operator to inhibit transcription in E. coli. This inhibition can be relieved by adding lactose or isopropyl-β-D-thiogalactopyranoside (IPTG). lac repressor encoded by lacI
    239..261     +  RBS            RBS: efficient ribosome binding site from bacteriophage T7 gene 10 (Olins and Rangwala, 1989)
    290..331     +  CDS            V5 tag: epitope tag from simian virus 5
    332..351     +  CDS            TEV site (fragment): tobacco etch virus (TEV) protease recognition and cleavage site
    368..1276    +  CDS            Tln2 (fragment): TLN2_MOUSE - Experimental evidence at protein level: Swiss-Prot protein existence level 1. As a major component of focal adhesion plaques that links integrin to the actin cytoskeleton, may play an important role in cell adhesion. Recruits PIP5K1C to focal adhesion plaques and strongly activates its kinase activity (By similarity). From Mus musculus (Mouse).
   1299..1348    +  CDS            SET1 (fragment): solubility-enhancement tag derived from T7 phage gene 10B
   1356..1403    +  terminator     T7 terminator: transcription terminator for bacteriophage T7 RNA polymerase
   1426..1530    -  CDS            TcR (fragment): tetracycline efflux protein; tet; confers resistance to tetracycline
   1587..1610    -  promoter       tet promoter (fragment): E. coli promoter for tetracycline efflux protein gene
   1727..1831    +  promoter       AmpR promoter: bla
   1832..2692    +  CDS            AmpR: β-lactamase; bla; confers resistance to ampicillin, carbenicillin, and related antibiotics
   2863..3451    +  rep_origin     ori: high-copy-number ColE1/pMB1/pBR322/pUC origin of replication
   3637..3776    -  misc_feature   bom: basis of mobility region from pBR322
   3878..4069    -  CDS            rop: Rop protein, which maintains plasmids at low copy number; rop
   4086..4466    +  CDS            YPB1_ECOLX: Protein predicted: Swiss-Prot protein existence level 4. From Escherichia coli.
   4708..5332    -  CDS            TcR (fragment): tetracycline efflux protein; tet; confers resistance to tetracycline
   5347..5368    -  protein_bind   CAP binding site: CAP binding activates transcription in the presence of cAMP. E. coli catabolite activator protein
   5381..6463    -  CDS            lacI: lac repressor; lacI; The lac repressor binds to the lac operator to inhibit transcription in E. coli. This inhibition can be relieved by adding lactose or isopropyl-β-D-thiogalactopyranoside (IPTG).
   6464..6541    -  promoter       lacI promoter: lacI
   6549..159     -  CDS            TcR (fragment) (across the origin): tetracycline efflux protein; tet; confers resistance to tetracycline
>Addgene plasmid #111041 | mTalin2_R7R8 | addgene full sequence | sequence record 213044 | Addgene NGS Result
GCCACGGGGCCTGCCACCATACCCACGCCGAAACAAGCGCTCATGAGCCCGAAGTGGCGAGCCCGATCTT
CCCCATCGGTGATGTCGGCGATATAGGCGCCAGCAACCGCACCTGTGGCGCCGGTGATGCCGGCCACGAT
GCGTCCGGCGTAGAGGATCGAGATCTCGATCCCGCGAAATTAATACGACTCACTATAGGGGAATTGTGAG
CGGATAACAATTCCCCTCTAGAAATAATTTTGTTTAACTTTAAGAAGGAGATATACATATGCATCATCAC
CATCACCATGGTAAGCCTATCCCTAACCCTCTCCTCGGTCTCGATTCTACGGAAAACCTGTATTTTCAGG
GAATTGATCCCTTCACCGCACCGGGTCAGAAAGAATGTGATAATGCACTGCGTGAACTGGAAACCGTTAA
AGGTATGCTGGAAAATCCGAATGAACCGGTTAGCGATCTGAGCTATTTTGATTGTATTGAGAGCGTGATG
GAAAATAGCAAAGTTCTGGGTGAAAGCATGGCAGGTATTAGCCAGAATGCAAAAACCGGTGATCTGCCTG
CATTTGGTGAATGTGTTGGTATTGCAAGCAAAGCACTGTGTGGTCTGACCGAAGCAGCAGCACAGGCAGC
ATATCTGGTTGGTATTAGCGATCCGAATAGCCAGGCAGGTCATCAGGGTCTGGTTGATCCGATTCAGTTT
GCACGTGCCAATCAGGCAATTCAGATGGCATGTCAGAATCTGGTGGATCCGGGTAGCAGCCCGAGCCAGG
TTCTGAGCGCAGCAACCATTGTTGCAAAACATACCAGCGCACTGTGTAATGCATGTCGTATTGCCAGCAG
CAAAACCGCAAATCCGGTTGCAAAACGTCATTTTGTTCAGAGCGCAAAAGAAGTTGCAAATAGCACCGCA
AATCTGGTGAAAACCATTAAAGCACTGGATGGCGATTTTAGCGAAGATAATCGTAATAAATGCCGCATTG
CAACCACACCGCTGATTGAAGCAGTTGAAAATCTGACCGCATTTGCAAGCAATCCGGAATTTGCCAGCAT
TCCGGCACAGATTAGCAGCGAAGGTAGCCAGGCACAAGAACCGATTCTGGTTAGCGCAAAAACCATGCTG
GAAAGCAGCAGCTATCTGATTCGTACCGCACGTAGCCTGGCAATTAATCCGAAAGATCCGCCTACCTGGT
CAGTTCTGGCAGGTCATAGCCATACCGTTAGCGATAGCATTAAAAGCCTGATTACCAGCATTCGTGATAA
AGCTCCGGGTCAGCGTTAAAAGGGCGAGCTCAGATCCGGCTGCTAACAAAGCCCGAAAGGAAGCTGAGTT
GGCTGCTGCCACCGCTGAGCAATAACTAGCATAACCCCTTGGGGCCTCTAAACGGGTCTTGAGGGGTTTT
TTGCTGAAAGGAGGAACTATATCCGGATATCCCGCAAGAGGCCCGGCAGTACCGGCATAACCAAGCCTAT
GCCTACAGCATCCAGGGTGACGGTGCCGAGGATGACGATGAGCGCATTGTTAGATTTCATACACGGTGCC
TGACTGCGTTAGCAATTTAACTGTGATAAACTACCGCATTAAAGCTAGCTTATCGATGATAAGCTGTCAA
ACATGAGAATTAATTCTTGAAGACGAAAGGGCCTCGTGATACGCCTATTTTTATAGGTTAATGTCATGAT
AATAATGGTTTCTTAGACGTCAGGTGGCACTTTTCGGGGAAATGTGCGCGGAACCCCTATTTGTTTATTT
TTCTAAATACATTCAAATATGTATCCGCTCATGAGACAATAACCCTGATAAATGCTTCAATAATATTGAA
AAAGGAAGAGTATGAGTATTCAACATTTCCGTGTCGCCCTTATTCCCTTTTTTGCGGCATTTTGCCTTCC
TGTTTTTGCTCACCCAGAAACGCTGGTGAAAGTAAAAGATGCTGAAGATCAGTTGGGTGCACGAGTGGGT
TACATCGAACTGGATCTCAACAGCGGTAAGATCCTTGAGAGTTTTCGCCCCGAAGAACGTTTTCCAATGA
TGAGCACTTTTAAAGTTCTGCTATGTGGCGCGGTATTATCCCGTGTTGACGCCGGGCAAGAGCAACTCGG
TCGCCGCATACACTATTCTCAGAATGACTTGGTTGAGTACTCACCAGTCACAGAAAAGCATCTTACGGAT
GGCATGACAGTAAGAGAATTATGCAGTGCTGCCATAACCATGAGTGATAACACTGCGGCCAACTTACTTC
TGACAACGATCGGAGGACCGAAGGAGCTAACCGCTTTTTTGCACAACATGGGGGATCATGTAACTCGCCT
TGATCGTTGGGAACCGGAGCTGAATGAAGCCATACCAAACGACGAGCGTGACACCACGATGCCTGCAGCA
ATGGCAACAACGTTGCGCAAACTATTAACTGGCGAACTACTTACTCTAGCTTCCCGGCAACAATTAATAG
ACTGGATGGAGGCGGATAAAGTTGCAGGACCACTTCTGCGCTCGGCCCTTCCGGCTGGCTGGTTTATTGC
TGATAAATCTGGAGCCGGTGAGCGTGGGTCTCGCGGTATCATTGCAGCACTGGGGCCAGATGGTAAGCCC
TCCCGTATCGTAGTTATCTACACGACGGGGAGTCAGGCAACTATGGATGAACGAAATAGACAGATCGCTG
AGATAGGTGCCTCACTGATTAAGCATTGGTAACTGTCAGACCAAGTTTACTCATATATACTTTAGATTGA
TTTAAAACTTCATTTTTAATTTAAAAGGATCTAGGTGAAGATCCTTTTTGATAATCTCATGACCAAAATC
CCTTAACGTGAGTTTTCGTTCCACTGAGCGTCAGACCCCGTAGAAAAGATCAAAGGATCTTCTTGAGATC
CTTTTTTTCTGCGCGTAATCTGCTGCTTGCAAACAAAAAAACCACCGCTACCAGCGGTGGTTTGTTTGCC
GGATCAAGAGCTACCAACTCTTTTTCCGAAGGTAACTGGCTTCAGCAGAGCGCAGATACCAAATACTGTC
CTTCTAGTGTAGCCGTAGTTAGGCCACCACTTCAAGAACTCTGTAGCACCGCCTACATACCTCGCTCTGC
TAATCCTGTTACCAGTGGCTGCTGCCAGTGGCGATAAGTCGTGTCTTACCGGGTTGGACTCAAGACGATA
GTTACCGGATAAGGCGCAGCGGTCGGGCTGAACGGGGGGTTCGTGCACACAGCCCAGCTTGGAGCGAACG
ACCTACACCGAACTGAGATACCTACAGCGTGAGCTATGAGAAAGCGCCACGCTTCCCGAAGGGAGAAAGG
CGGACAGGTATCCGGTAAGCGGCAGGGTCGGAACAGGAGAGCGCACGAGGGAGCTTCCAGGGGGAAACGC
CTGGTATCTTTATAGTCCTGTCGGGTTTCGCCACCTCTGACTTGAGCGTCGATTTTTGTGATGCTCGTCA
GGGGGGCGGAGCCTATGGAAAAACGCCAGCAACGCGGCCTTTTTACGGTTCCTGGCCTTTTGCTGGCCTT
TTGCTCACATGTTCTTTCCTGCGTTATCCCCTGATTCTGTGGATAACCGTATTACCGCCTTTGAGTGAGC
TGATACCGCTCGCCGCAGCCGAACGACCGAGCGCAGCGAGTCAGTGAGCGAGGAAGCGGAAGAGCGCCTG
ATGCGGTATTTTCTCCTTACGCATCTGTGCGGTATTTCACACCGCAATGGTGCACTCTCAGTACAATCTG
CTCTGATGCCGCATAGTTAAGCCAGTATACACTCCGCTATCGCTACGTGACTGGGTCATGGCTGCGCCCC
GACACCCGCCAACACCCGCTGACGCGCCCTGACGGGCTTGTCTGCTCCCGGCATCCGCTTACAGACAAGC
TGTGACCGTCTCCGGGAGCTGCATGTGTCAGAGGTTTTCACCGTCATCACCGAAACGCGCGAGGCAGCTG
CGGTAAAGCTCATCAGCGTGGTCGTGAAGCGATTCACAGATGTCTGCCTGTTCATCCGCGTCCAGCTCGT
TGAGTTTCTCCAGAAGCGTTAATGTCTGGCTTCTGATAAAGCGGGCCATGTTAAGGGCGGTTTTTTCCTG
TTTGGTCACTGATGCCTCCGTGTAAGGGGGATTTCTGTTCATGGGGGTAATGATACCGATGAAACGAGAG
AGGATGCTCACGATACGGGTTACTGATGATGAACATGCCCGGTTACTGGAACGTTGTGAGGGTAAACAAC
TGGCGGTATGGATGCGGCGGGACCAGAGAAAAATCACTCAGGGTCAATGCCAGCGCTTCGTTAATACAGA
TGTAGGTGTTCCACAGGGTAGCCAGCAGCATCCTGCGATGCAGATCCGGAACATAATGGTGCAGGGCGCT
GACTTCCGCGTTTCCAGACTTTACGAAACACGGAAACCGAAGACCATTCATGTTGTTGCTCAGGTCGCAG
ACGTTTTGCAGCAGCAGTCGCTTCACGTTCGCTCGCGTATCGGTGATTCATTCTGCTAACCAGTAAGGCA
ACCCCGCCAGCCTAGCCGGGTCCTCAACGACAGGAGCACGATCATGCGCACCCGTGGCCAGGACCCAACG
CTGCCCGAGATGCGCCGCGTGCGGCTGCTGGAGATGGCGGACGCGATGGATATGTTCTGCCAAGGGTTGG
TTTGCGCATTCACAGTTCTCCGCAAGAATTGATTGGCTCCAATTCTTGGAGTGGTGAATCCGTTAGCGAG
GTGCCGCCGGCTTCCATTCAGGTCGAGGTGGCCCGGCTCCATGCACCGCGACGCAACGCGGGGAGGCAGA
CAAGGTATAGGGCGGCGCCTACAATCCATGCCAACCCGTTCCATGTGCTCGCCGAGGCGGCATAAATCGC
CGTGACGATCAGCGGTCCAATGATCGAAGTTAGGCTGGTAAGAGCCGCGAGCGATCCTTGAAGCTGTCCC
TGATGGTCGTCATCTACCTGCCTGGACAGCATGGCCTGCAACGCGGGCATCCCGATGCCGCCGGAAGCGA
GAAGAATCATAATGGGGAAGGCCATCCAGCCTCGCGTCGCGAACGCCAGCAAGACGTAGCCCAGCGCGTC
GGCCGCCATGCCGGCGATAATGGCCTGCTTCTCGCCGAAACGTTTGGTGGCGGGACCAGTGACGAAGGCT
TGAGCGAGGGCGTGCAAGATTCCGAATACCGCAAGCGACAGGCCGATCATCGTCGCGCTCCAGCGAAAGC
GGTCCTCGCCGAAAATGACCCAGAGCGCTGCCGGCACCTGTCCTACGAGTTGCATGATAAAGAAGACAGT
CATAAGTGCGGCGACGATAGTCATGCCCCGCGCCCACCGGAAGGAGCTGACTGGGTTGAAGGCTCTCAAG
GGCATCGGTCGAGATCCCGGTGCCTAATGAGTGAGCTAACTTACATTAATTGCGTTGCGCTCACTGCCCG
CTTTCCAGTCGGGAAACCTGTCGTGCCAGCTGCATTAATGAATCGGCCAACGCGCGGGGAGAGGCGGTTT
GCGTATTGGGCGCCAGGGTGGTTTTTCTTTTCACCAGTGAGACGGGCAACAGCTGATTGCCCTTCACCGC
CTGGCCCTGAGAGAGTTGCAGCAAGCGGTCCACGCTGGTTTGCCCCAGCAGGCGAAAATCCTGTTTGATG
GTGGTTAACGGCGGGATATAACATGAGCTGTCTTCGGTATCGTCGTATCCCACTACCGAGATATCCGCAC
CAACGCGCAGCCCGGACTCGGTAATGGCGCGCATTGCGCCCAGCGCCATCTGATCGTTGGCAACCAGCAT
CGCAGTGGGAACGATGCCCTCATTCAGCATTTGCATGGTTTGTTGAAAACCGGACATGGCACTCCAGTCG
CCTTCCCGTTCCGCTATCGGCTGAATTTGATTGCGAGTGAGATATTTATGCCAGCCAGCCAGACGCAGAC
GCGCCGAGACAGAACTTAATGGGCCCGCTAACAGCGCGATTTGCTGGTGACCCAATGCGACCAGATGCTC
CACGCCCAGTCGCGTACCGTCTTCATGGGAGAAAATAATACTGTTGATGGGTGTCTGGTCAGAGACATCA
AGAAATAACGCCGGAACATTAGTGCAGGCAGCTTCCACAGCAATGGCATCCTGGTCATCCAGCGGATAGT
TAATGATCAGCCCACTGACGCGTTGCGCGAGAAGATTGTGCACCGCCGCTTTACAGGCTTCGACGCCGCT
TCGTTCTACCATCGACACCACCACGCTGGCACCCAGTTGATCGGCGCGAGATTTAATCGCCGCGACAATT
TGCGACGGCGCGTGCAGGGCCAGACTGGAGGTGGCAACGCCAATCAGCAACGACTGTTTGCCCGCCAGTT
GTTGTGCCACGCGGTTGGGAATGTAATTCAGCTCCGCCATCGCCGCTTCCACTTTTTCCCGCGTTTTCGC
AGAAACGTGGCTGGCCTGGTTCACCACGCGGGAAACGGTCTGATAAGAGACACCGGCATACTCTGCGACA
TCGTATAACGTTACTGGTTTCACATTCACCACCCTGAATTGACTCTCTTCCGGGCGCTATCATGCCATAC
CGCGAAAGGTTTTGCGCCATTCGATGGTGTCCGGGATCTCGACGCTCTCCCTTATGCGACTCCTGCATTA
GGAAGCAGCCCAGTAGTAGGTTGAGGCCGTTGAGCACCGCCGCCGCAAGGAATGGTGCATGCAAGGAGAT
GGCGCCCAACAGTCCCCCG
